Addgene plasmid #175343: pH6HTC_FSCN1-Halo
Purpose: Production of HaloTag fusion protein
Depositing lab: Claudia Kutter. Depositing organization: Karolinska Institutet. Publication: Large-scale identification of RBP-RNA interactions by RAPseq refines essentials of post-transcriptional gene regulation. Atanasoai I, Papavasileiou S, Preiß N, Kutter C. bioRxiv 2021.11.08.467743 10.1101/2021.11.08.467743.
Backbone
  Vector backbone: pH6HTC_minus_cer-region
  Vector type: Bacterial Expression ; Cell Free Expression
Growth in bacteria
  Bacterial resistance: Ampicillin, 100 μg/mL
  Growth temperature: 37°C
  Growth strain: DH5alpha
  Copy number: High Copy
Gene/Insert
  Gene/Insert name: FSCN1
  Species: H. sapiens (human)
  Entrez Gene: FSCN1 (a.k.a. FAN1, HSN, SNL, p55)
  Tag / fusion protein: HaloTag-6xHis (C terminal on backbone)
  Cloning method: Gibson Cloning
Terms and licenses: Academic/Nonprofit Terms; Industry Terms: Not Available to Industry
Depositor comments: Please visit https://doi.org/10.1101/2021.11.08.467743 for bioRxiv preprint.
How to cite: pH6HTC_FSCN1-Halo was a gift from Claudia Kutter (Addgene plasmid # 175343 ; http://n2t.net/addgene:175343 ; RRID:Addgene_175343)
