[The description below was written by a language model from this plasmid's Addgene catalogue record and pLannotate feature annotations shown in this document.]
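Description:
pH6HTC_FSCN1-Halo is a 4.9 kb bacterial and cell-free expression plasmid for producing human fascin (FSCN1) as a C-terminal HaloTag fusion. It is built on a pH6HTC backbone from which the cer region has been removed. It replicates in E. coli from a high-copy ColE1/pUC-type origin and is selected with ampicillin through a β-lactamase gene driven by its own bla promoter. rrnB T1 and T2 terminators sit upstream of the expression cassette, where they likely insulate it from read-through transcription. A short annotated fragment of the Tn5 transposase gene downstream of the cassette appears to be a backbone remnant with no stated function.

The payload is a single T7-driven open reading frame. A T7 promoter directs transcription of the FSCN1 coding sequence, which was inserted by Gibson cloning. This is followed in frame by a TEV protease recognition site and then HaloTag, and the unit is closed by a T7 terminator. The catalogue lists the tag as HaloTag-6xHis; the feature table does not annotate the His tag separately. HaloTag is a modified bacterial dehalogenase that bonds covalently to chloroalkane ligands, so the fusion can be captured irreversibly on ligand-coated resins or beads, or labelled with ligand-linked dyes. The TEV site allows fascin to be released from the tag. Expression requires T7 RNA polymerase, supplied either by a suitable E. coli host or by an in vitro transcription–translation system.

FSCN1 is an actin-bundling protein involved in filopodia formation and cell motility. The stated purpose is production of the HaloTag fusion protein, and the associated work concerns large-scale mapping of RNA-binding protein–RNA interactions. This suggests the immobilised fusion serves as bait for recovering bound RNAs.
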