Features (pLannotate 1.2.2; 12 found; start..end, strand, type, name):
     33..60      +  terminator     rrnB T2 terminator: transcription terminator T2 from the E. coli rrnB gene
     79..122     +  promoter       AmpR promoter (fragment): bla
    142..160     +  promoter       T7 promoter: promoter for bacteriophage T7 RNA polymerase
    213..1691    +  CDS            FSCN1 (sequence withheld): FSCN1_HUMAN - Also known as FAN1, HSN, SNL. Experimental evidence at protein level: Swiss-Prot protein existence level 1. Actin-binding protein that contains 2 major actin binding sites (PubMed:21685497, PubMed:23184945). Organizes filamentous actin into parallel bundles (PubMed:20393565, PubMed:21685497, PubMed:23184945). Plays a role in the organization of actin filament bundles and the formation of microspikes, membrane ruffles, and stress fibers (PubMed:22155786). Important for the formation of a diverse set of cell protrusions, such as filopodia, and for cell motility and migration (PubMe
   1704..1724    +  CDS            TEV site: tobacco etch virus (TEV) protease recognition and cleavage site
   1740..2623    +  CDS            HaloTag® (fragment): modified bacterial dehalogenase that forms covalent bonds with chloroalkane derivatives
   2667..2714    +  terminator     T7 terminator: transcription terminator for bacteriophage T7 RNA polymerase
   2724..2900    -  CDS            tnpA (fragment): TN5P_ECOLX - Also known as tnp. Experimental evidence at protein level: Swiss-Prot protein existence level 1. Mediates transposition of transposon Tn5 by a 'cut and paste' mechanism. First, the monomeric transposase binds the 19 bp inverted DNA repeats flanking the transposon. Then, dimerization of the DNA- bound transposase creates a synaptic DNA complex. After nicking of the first DNA strand, excision of the transposon proceeds through a series of intermediates. The transposase then mediates the insertion of the transposon at a new site by strand transfer. The activity of the wild- type tran
   2943..3047    +  promoter       AmpR promoter: bla
   3048..3908    +  CDS            AmpR: β-lactamase; bla; confers resistance to ampicillin, carbenicillin, and related antibiotics
   4066..4654    -  rep_origin     ori: high-copy-number ColE1/pMB1/pBR322/pUC origin of replication
   4772..4858    +  terminator     rrnB T1 terminator: Escherichia coli rrnB; transcription terminator T1 from the E. coli rrnB gene
>Addgene plasmid #175343 | pH6HTC_FSCN1-Halo | addgene full sequence | sequence record 345609 | Addgene NGS Result
CCCGCCATAAACTGCCAGGCATCAAATTAAGCAGAAGGCCATCCTGACGGATGGCCTTTTTGCGTTTCTA
CAAACTCTTTTGTTTATTTTTCTAAATACATTCAAATATGTATCCGCTCATGGATCTCGATCCCGCGAAA
TTAATACGACTCACTATAGGGTATTTTAACTTTACTAAGGAGCGATCGCTTCCGAATTCCTACCGCGGAT
AT
[1479 nt withheld, positions 213-1691]
GGGCCAACCACTGAGGATCTGTACTTTCAGAGCGATAACGATGGATCCGAAATCGGTACTGGCTTTCCAT
TCGACCCCCATTATGTGGAAGTCCTGGGCGAGCGCATGCACTACGTCGATGTTGGTCCGCGCGATGGCAC
CCCTGTGCTGTTCCTGCACGGTAACCCGACCTCCTCCTACGTGTGGCGCAACATCATCCCGCATGTTGCA
CCGACCCATCGCTGCATTGCTCCAGACCTGATCGGTATGGGCAAATCCGACAAACCAGACCTGGGTTATT
TCTTCGACGACCACGTCCGCTTCATGGATGCCTTCATCGAAGCCCTGGGTCTGGAAGAGGTCGTCCTGGT
CATTCACGACTGGGGCTCCGCTCTGGGTTTCCACTGGGCCAAGCGCAATCCAGAGCGCGTCAAAGGTATT
GCATTTATGGAGTTCATCCGCCCTATCCCGACCTGGGACGAATGGCCAGAATTTGCCCGCGAGACCTTCC
AGGCCTTCCGCACCACCGACGTCGGCCGCAAGCTGATCATCGATCAGAACGTTTTTATCGAGGGTACGCT
GCCGATGGGTGTCGTCCGCCCGCTGACTGAAGTCGAGATGGACCATTACCGCGAGCCGTTCCTGAATCCT
GTTGACCGCGAGCCACTGTGGCGCTTCCCAAACGAGCTGCCAATCGCCGGTGAGCCAGCGAACATCGTCG
CGCTGGTCGAAGAATACATGGACTGGCTGCACCAGTCCCCTGTCCCGAAGCTGCTGTTCTGGGGCACCCC
AGGCGTTCTGATCCCACCGGCCGAAGCCGCTCGCCTGGCCAAAAGCCTGCCTAACTGCAAGGCTGTGGAC
ATCGGCCCGGGTCTGAATCTGCTGCAAGAAGACAACCCGGACCTGATCGGCAGCGAGATCGCGCGCTGGC
TGTCTACTCTGGAGATTTCCGGTCATCATCACCATCACCACTAATAGTCAACCGCTGAGCAATAACTAGC
ATAACCCCTTGGGGCCTCTAAACGGGTCTTGAGGGGTTTTTTGCTGAAAGGAGGAACTATATCCGGTTCG
CTTGCTGTCCATAAAACCGCCCAGTCTAGCTATCGCCATGTAAGCCCACTGCAAGCTACCTGCTTTCTCT
TTGCGCTTGCGTTTTCCCTTGTCCAGATAGCCCAGTAGCTGACATTCATCCGGGGTCAGCACCGTTTCTG
CGGACTGGCTTTCTACGTAATGGTTTCTTAGACGTCAGGTGGCACTTTTCGGGGAAATGTGCGCGGAACC
CCTATTTGTTTATTTTTCTAAATACATTCAAATATGTATCCGCTCATGAGACAATAACCCTGATAAATGC
TTCAATAATATTGAAAAAGGAAGAGTATGAGTATTCAACATTTCCGTGTCGCCCTTATTCCCTTTTTTGC
GGCATTTTGCCTTCCTGTTTTTGCTCACCCAGAAACGCTGGTGAAAGTAAAAGATGCTGAAGATCAGTTG
GGTGCACGAGTGGGTTACATCGAACTGGATCTCAACAGCGGTAAGATCCTTGAGAGTTTTCGCCCCGAAG
AACGTTTTCCAATGATGAGCACTTTCAAAGTTCTGCTATGTGGCGCGGTATTATCCCGTATTGACGCCGG
GCAAGAGCAACTCGGTCGCCGCATACACTATTCTCAGAATGACTTGGTTGAGTACTCACCAGTCACAGAA
AAGCATCTTACGGATGGCATGACAGTAAGAGAATTATGCAGTGCTGCCATAACCATGAGTGATAACACTG
CGGCCAACTTACTTCTGACAACTATCGGAGGACCGAAGGAGCTAACCGCTTTTTTGCACAACATGGGGGA
TCATGTAACTCGCCTTGATCGTTGGGAACCGGAGCTGAATGAAGCCATACCAAACGACGAGCGTGACACC
ACGATGCCTGTAGCAATGGCAACAACGTTGCGCAAACTATTAACTGGCGAACTACTTACTCTAGCTTCCC
GGCAACAATTAATAGACTGGATGGAGGCGGATAAAGTTGCAGGACCACTTCTGCGCTCGGCCCTTCCGGC
TGGCTGGTTTATTGCTGATAAATCTGGAGCCGGTGAGCGTGGGTCTCGCGGTATCATTGCAGCACTGGGG
CCAGATGGTAAGCCCTCCCGTATCGTAGTTATCTACACGACGGGGAGTCAGGCAACTATGGATGAACGAA
ATAGACAGATCGCTGAGATAGGTGCCTCACTGATTAAGCATTGGTAATTCGAAATGACCGACCAAGCGAC
GCCCAACCGGTATCAGCTCACTCAAAGGCGGTAATACGGTTATCCACAGAATCAGGGGATAACGCAGGAA
AGAACATGTGAGCAAAAGGCCAGCAAAAGGCCAGGAACCGTAAAAAGGCCGCGTTGCTGGCGTTTTTCCA
TAGGCTCCGCCCCCCTGACGAGCATCACAAAAATCGACGCTCAAGTCAGAGGTGGCGAAACCCGACAGGA
CTATAAAGATACCAGGCGTTTCCCCCTGGAAGCTCCCTCGTGCGCTCTCCTGTTCCGACCCTGCCGCTTA
CCGGATACCTGTCCGCCTTTCTCCCTTCGGGAAGCGTGGCGCTTTCTCATAGCTCACGCTGTAGGTATCT
CAGTTCGGTGTAGGTCGTTCGCTCCAAGCTGGGCTGTGTGCACGAACCCCCCGTTCAGCCCGACCGCTGC
GCCTTATCCGGTAACTATCGTCTTGAGTCCAACCCGGTAAGACACGACTTATCGCCACTGGCAGCAGCCA
CTGGTAACAGGATTAGCAGAGCGAGGTATGTAGGCGGTGCTACAGAGTTCTTGAAGTGGTGGCCTAACTA
CGGCTACACTAGAAGGACAGTATTTGGTATCTGCGCTCTGCTGAAGCCAGTTACCTTCGGAAAAAGAGTT
GGTAGCTCTTGATCCGGCAAACAAACCACCGCTGGTAGCGGTGGTTTTTTTGTTTGCAAGCAGCAGATTA
CGCGCAGAAAAAAAGGATTTCAAGAAGATCCTTTGATCTTTTCTACGGGGTCTGACGCTCAGTGGAACGA
AAACTCACGTTAAGGGCATATGATGGTAGTGTGGGGTCTCCCCATGCGAGAGTAGGGAACTGCCAGGCAT
CAAATAAAACGAAAGGCTCAGTCGAAAGACTGGGCCTTTCGTTTTATCTGTTGTTTGTCGGTGAACGCTC
TCCTGAGTAGGACAAATCCGCCGGGAGCGGATTTGAACGTTGCGAAGCAACGGCCCGGAGGGTGGCGGGC
AGGACG
